Addgene plasmid #114921: AT2G24130 L4_pECIA14
Purpose: Prey vector AT2G24130 L4_pECIA14 should be used with bait vector AT2G24130 L4_pECIA2.
Depositing lab: Youssef Belkhadir. Depositing organization: Gregor Mendel Institute of Molecular Plant Biology. Publication: An extracellular network of Arabidopsis leucine-rich repeat receptor kinases. Smakowska-Luzan E, Mott GA, Parys K, Stegmann M, Howton TC, Layeghifard M, Neuhold J, Lehner A, Kong J, Grunwald K, Weinberger N, Satbhai SB, Mayer D, Busch W, Madalinski M, Stolt-Bergner P, Provart NJ, Mukhtar MS, Zipfel C, Desveaux D, Guttman DS, Belkhadir Y. Nature. 2018 Jan 18;553(7688):342-346. doi: 10.1038/nature25184. Epub 2018 Jan 10. PubMed 29320478.
Backbone
  Vector backbone: pECIA14
  Backbone manufacturer: Chris Garcia (Addgene plasmid # 47051)
  Vector type: Insect Expression
Growth in bacteria
  Bacterial resistance: Ampicillin, 100 μg/mL
  Growth temperature: 37°C
  Growth strain: DH5alpha
  Copy number: High Copy
Gene/Insert
  Gene/Insert name: AT2G24130
  Species: A. thaliana (mustard weed)
  Entrez Gene: AT2G24130 (a.k.a. AT2G24130, F27D4.4, F27D4_4)
  Promoter: Metallothionein (Copper-Inducible)
  Cloning method: Ligation Independent Cloning
Terms and licenses: Academic/Nonprofit Terms; Industry Terms: Not Available to Industry
Depositor comments: Plasmid for secreted expression in Drosophila cell culture by induction via CuSO4. Insert is an extracellular domain of indicated LRR-RK, C-terminally tagged with Pentameric rat COMP helix, Alkaline Phosphatase (human, placental), Flag, and hexahistidine tags. Insert Protein Sequence: SKENDHELIKSDQISLLSFKSSIVSDPQNSLSSWISSSSSSSSMLVDVCNWSGVKCNKESTQVIELDISGRDLGGEISPSIANLTGLTVLDLSRNFFVGKIPPEIGSLHETLKQLSLSENLLHGNIPQELGLLNRLVYLDLGSNRLNGSIPVQLFCNGSSSSLQYIDLSNNSLTGEIPLNYHCHLKELRFLLLWSNKLTGTVPSSLSNSTNLKWMDLESNMLSGELPSQVISKMPQLQFLYLSYNHFVSHNNNTNLEPFFASLANSSDLQELELAGNSLGGEITSSVRHLSVNLVQIHLDQNRIHGSIPPEISNLLNLTLLNLSSNLLSGPIPRELCKLSKLERVYLSNNHLTGEIPMELGDIPRLGLLDVSRNNLSGSIPDSFGNLSQLRRLLLYGNHLSGTVPQSLGKCINLEILDLSHNNLTGTIPVEVVSNLRNLKLYLNLSSNHLSGPIPLELSKMDMVLSVDLSSNELSGKIPPQLGSCIALEHLNLSRNGFSSTLPSSLGQLPYLKELDVSFNRLTGAIPPSFQQSSTLKHLNFSFNLLSGNVSDKGSFSKLTIESFLGDSLLCGSIKGMQACKKKHKYPS
How to cite: AT2G24130 L4_pECIA14 was a gift from Youssef Belkhadir (Addgene plasmid # 114921 ; http://n2t.net/addgene:114921 ; RRID:Addgene_114921)
