[The description below was written by a language model from this plasmid's Addgene catalogue record and pLannotate feature annotations shown in this document.]
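Description:
AT2G24130 L4_pECIA14 is an insect-cell expression plasmid of about 7 kb, built on the pECIA14 backbone and designed for secreted protein production in Drosophila cell culture. It is maintained in E. coli through a high-copy ColE1/pUC-type origin and selected with ampicillin via the β-lactamase gene. Short remnants of lac regulatory elements, lacZα, rop and bom are also annotated; these appear to be carry-over from the pUC/pBR322-derived parental vectors.

The expression cassette is driven by the Drosophila metallothionein promoter, which is induced by adding copper sulfate. Downstream, a Drosophila BiP signal sequence directs the product into the secretory pathway. It is fused to the extracellular domain of the Arabidopsis thaliana leucine-rich repeat receptor kinase encoded by AT2G24130, which was inserted by ligation-independent cloning. The ectodomain is followed at its C-terminus by the coiled-coil helix of rat cartilage oligomeric matrix protein (COMP), which assembles the fusion into pentamers. Next come human placental alkaline phosphatase, a FLAG epitope and, according to the depositor, a hexahistidine tag that is not separately annotated in the feature table. An SV40 polyadenylation signal lies downstream of the cassette, although it is annotated on the opposite strand.

This construct is the "prey" in an extracellular interaction assay and is meant to be paired with the matching bait vector in pECIA2. Pentamerisation raises avidity, so that weak, transient ectodomain contacts can be captured. The alkaline phosphatase moiety provides an enzymatic readout of prey binding. The plasmid belongs to a collection used to map the interaction network among Arabidopsis LRR receptor kinase extracellular domains.
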