Features (pLannotate 1.2.2; 19 found; start..end, strand, type, name):
     23..449     +  promoter       MT promoter: Drosophila metallothionein promoter
    467..520     +  sig_peptide    BiP signal sequence: Drosophila BiP signal sequence
    467..2296    +  CDS            Y2241_ARATH (fragment): Protein inferred from homology: Swiss-Prot protein existence level 3. From Arabidopsis thaliana (Mouse-ear cress).
   2321..2500    +  CDS            Comp (fragment): COMP_RAT - Experimental evidence at protein level: Swiss-Prot protein existence level 1. May play a role in the structural integrity of cartilage via its interaction with other extracellular matrix proteins such as the collagens and fibronectin. Can mediate the interaction of chondrocytes with the cartilage extracellular matrix through interaction with cell surface integrin receptors. Could play a role in the pathogenesis of osteoarthritis. Potent suppressor of apoptosis in both primary chondrocytes and transformed cells. Suppresses apoptosis by blocking the activation of caspase-3 and by indu
   2488..3940    +  CDS            SEAP (fragment): secreted alkaline phosphatase from human placenta The natural enzyme has a C-terminal transmembrane sequence that is replaced by a GPI anchor.
   3977..4006    +  CDS            2xFLAG (fragment): two tandem FLAG® epitope tags
   4112..4246    -  polyA_signal   SV40 poly(A) signal: SV40 polyadenylation signal
   4269..4353    -  CDS            large T antigen (fragment): large T antigen from SV40 (simian virus 40)
   4353..4377    +  misc_feature   MCS (fragment): pUC18/19 multiple cloning site
   4414..4430    -  protein_bind   lac operator: The lac repressor binds to the lac operator to inhibit transcription in E. coli. This inhibition can be relieved by adding lactose or isopropyl-β-D-thiogalactopyranoside (IPTG). lac repressor encoded by lacI
   4438..4468    -  promoter       lac promoter: promoter for the E. coli lac operon
   4483..4504    -  protein_bind   CAP binding site: CAP binding activates transcription in the presence of cAMP. E. coli catabolite activator protein
   4517..4609    -  CDS            lacI (fragment): lac repressor; lacI; The lac repressor binds to the lac operator to inhibit transcription in E. coli. This inhibition can be relieved by adding lactose or isopropyl-β-D-thiogalactopyranoside (IPTG).
   4792..5380    -  rep_origin     ori: high-copy-number ColE1/pMB1/pBR322/pUC origin of replication
   5551..6411    -  CDS            AmpR: β-lactamase; bla; confers resistance to ampicillin, carbenicillin, and related antibiotics
   6412..6516    -  promoter       AmpR promoter: bla
   6611..6646    +  CDS            rop (fragment): Rop protein, which maintains plasmids at low copy number; rop
   6748..6847    +  misc_feature   bom (fragment): basis of mobility region from pBR322
   6853..21      -  CDS            lacZα (fragment) (across the origin): LacZα fragment of β-galactosidase; lacZ fragment
>Addgene plasmid #114921 | AT2G24130 L4_pECIA14 | addgene full sequence | sequence record 288215 | Addgene NGS Result
GTAAAACGACGGCCAGTGAATTAATTCGTTGCAGGACAGGATGTGGTGCCCGATGTGACTAGCTCTTTGC
TGCAGGCCGTCCTATCCTCTGGTTCCGATAAGAGACCCAGAACTCCGGCCCCCCACCGCCCACCGCCACC
CCCATACATATGTGGTACGCAAGTAAGAGTGCCTGCGCATGCCCCATGTGCCCCACCAAGAGCTTTGCAT
CCCATACAAGTCCCCAAAGTGGAGAACCGAACCAATTCTTCGCGGGCAGAACAAAAGCTTCTGCACACGT
CTCCACTCGAATTTGGAGCCGGCCGGCGTGTGCAAAAGAGGTGAATCGAACGAAAGACCCGTGTGTAAAG
CCGCGTTTCCAAAATGTATAAAACCGAGAGCATCTGGCCAATGTGCATCAGTTGTGGTCAGCAGCAAAAT
CAAGTGAATCATCTCAGTGCAACTAAAGGGGGGATCCGATCTCAATATGAAGTTATGCATATTACTGGCC
GTCGTGGCCTTTGTTGGCCTCTCGCTCGGGTCTAAAGAGAACGATCATGAGCTAATAAAAAGTGATCAAA
TCTCTTTGCTTTCTTTCAAATCATCCATTGTTTCAGATCCTCAAAACTCTCTAAGCAGTTGGATTTCTTC
TTCTTCTTCTTCGTCTTCTATGCTCGTTGATGTTTGTAATTGGTCTGGTGTGAAGTGTAACAAAGAGAGC
ACTCAAGTAATCGAGCTTGATATCAGTGGTAGAGATCTCGGCGGCGAAATCTCACCGTCGATCGCTAATC
TAACCGGTTTAACGGTTCTTGATCTTTCGAGAAACTTCTTCGTTGGAAAAATCCCACCTGAGATAGGTTC
ATTGCATGAAACATTGAAGCAGCTAAGTCTCTCTGAGAATCTTTTACATGGAAACATTCCACAAGAGCTT
GGTTTGCTTAACCGTCTTGTTTATCTCGATCTTGGAAGCAACCGGTTAAACGGTTCAATCCCGGTTCAGC
TCTTTTGCAACGGCTCTTCTTCATCTCTACAATACATAGACCTTTCCAACAACTCTTTAACCGGAGAGAT
CCCTTTAAATTACCATTGTCACCTCAAAGAACTTCGGTTTCTTCTTCTCTGGTCCAACAAGCTCACCGGT
ACTGTCCCGTCTTCTCTCTCAAACTCTACGAATCTCAAGTGGATGGATTTGGAGTCAAATATGTTAAGTG
GAGAGTTACCTTCTCAAGTCATAAGCAAGATGCCACAACTTCAGTTTCTTTACCTTTCTTATAACCATTT
CGTTAGCCACAACAATAACACAAACCTCGAACCTTTTTTCGCCTCTCTCGCCAATTCCTCTGACCTACAA
GAGCTTGAGTTAGCCGGAAACAGCCTCGGAGGAGAGATTACTTCTTCCGTAAGGCACCTCTCTGTAAATC
TTGTGCAGATTCATCTTGATCAAAACCGTATCCATGGCTCTATACCTCCAGAGATATCAAACCTTTTGAA
CCTAACTCTTCTAAACTTGTCGAGTAACCTCTTGTCCGGTCCTATCCCGCGTGAGCTCTGTAAGCTAAGC
AAGCTCGAAAGGGTTTATCTCTCGAATAATCACCTAACCGGCGAAATCCCTATGGAACTCGGGGATATTC
CTCGCCTTGGTCTTCTTGATGTTTCTAGAAACAATCTTTCTGGTTCAATCCCTGATAGTTTCGGAAACCT
TTCTCAGCTGAGAAGACTTCTTCTGTACGGAAACCATCTCTCTGGTACTGTCCCTCAAAGCCTCGGCAAA
TGTATCAATCTTGAGATTCTTGATCTCTCTCACAACAACCTCACAGGGACCATACCTGTTGAAGTTGTCT
CCAATCTCAGAAACCTGAAGCTGTATCTCAACCTCTCTAGCAACCACTTAAGCGGTCCAATACCTTTGGA
GCTAAGCAAAATGGATATGGTTCTCTCCGTTGATCTGTCTTCCAACGAACTCTCAGGGAAGATTCCGCCT
CAGCTCGGAAGCTGCATTGCATTAGAGCATCTGAATCTTTCAAGAAACGGTTTCTCCAGTACGCTTCCTT
CATCATTAGGCCAACTTCCATATCTGAAAGAGCTAGATGTGTCTTTTAACAGATTAACCGGAGCTATACC
GCCTTCTTTTCAACAGTCTTCGACTCTCAAGCACTTGAATTTCTCCTTCAACTTGCTCTCTGGTAATGTA
TCTGACAAAGGATCATTCTCTAAGCTGACTATTGAGTCTTTTCTTGGAGATTCTCTCTTGTGTGGCTCTA
TAAAAGGCATGCAAGCCTGCAAGAAGAAACACAAGTACCCTTCTCTGGAGGTGCTGTTCCAGGGACCAAG
CGGCAATCCCGGCGGCGATCTGGCCCCCCAGATGCTGCGCGAGCTGCAGGAGACCAATGCCGCCCTGCAG
GACGTGCGCGAGCTGCTGCGCCACCGCGTGAAGGAGATCACCTTCCTGAAGAACACCGTGATGGAGTGCG
ACGCCTGCGGCATGCAGCCCTCTAGAGGCTCCGGCTCCATCATCCCAGTTGAGGAGGAGAACCCGGACTT
CTGGAACCGCGAGGCAGCCGAGGCCCTGGGTGCCGCCAAGAAGCTGCAGCCTGCACAGACAGCCGCCAAG
AACCTCATCATCTTCCTGGGCGATGGGATGGGGGTGTCTACGGTGACAGCTGCCAGGATCCTAAAAGGGC
AGAAGAAGGACAAACTGGGGCCTGAGATACCCCTGGCCATGGACCGCTTCCCATATGTGGCTCTGTCCAA
GACATACAATGTAGACAAACATGTGCCAGACAGTGGAGCCACAGCCACGGCCTACCTGTGCGGGGTCAAG
GGCAACTTCCAGACCATTGGCTTGAGTGCAGCCGCCCGCTTTAACCAGTGCAACACGACACGCGGCAACG
AGGTCATCTCCGTGATGAATCGGGCCAAGAAAGCAGGGAAGTCAGTGGGAGTGGTAACCACCACACGAGT
GCAGCACGCCTCGCCAGCCGGCACCTACGCCCACACGGTGAACCGCAACTGGTACTCGGACGCCGACGTG
CCTGCCTCGGCCCGCCAGGAGGGGTGCCAGGACATCGCTACGCAGCTCATCTCCAACATGGACATTGACG
TGATCCTAGGTGGAGGCCGAAAGTACATGTTTCGCATGGGAACCCCAGACCCTGAGTACCCAGATGACTA
CAGCCAAGGTGGGACCAGGCTGGACGGGAAGAATCTGGTGCAGGAATGGCTGGCGAAGCGCCAGGGTGCC
CGGTATGTGTGGAACCGCACTGAGCTCATGCAGGCTTCCCTGGACCCGTCTGTGACCCATCTCATGGGTC
TCTTTGAGCCTGGAGACATGAAATACGAGATCCACCGAGACTCCACACTGGACCCCTCCCTGATGGAGAT
GACAGAGGCTGCCCTGCGCCTGCTGAGCAGGAACCCCCGCGGCTTCTTCCTCTTCGTGGAGGGTGGTCGC
ATCGACCATGGTCATCATGAAAGCAGGGCTTACCGGGCACTGACTGAGACGATCATGTTCGACGACGCCA
TTGAGAGGGCGGGCCAGCTCACCAGCGAGGAGGACACGCTGAGCCTCGTCACTGCCGACCACTCCCACGT
CTTCTCCTTCGGAGGCTACCCCCTGCGAGGGAGCTCCATCTTCGGGCTGGCCCCTGGCAAGGCCCGGGAC
AGGAAGGCCTACACGGTCCTCCTATACGGAAACGGTCCAGGCTATGTGCTCAAGGACGGCGCCCGGCCGG
ATGTTACCGAGAGCGAGAGCGGGAGCCCCGAGTATCGGCAGCAGTCAGCAGTGCCCCTGGACGAAGAGAC
CCACGCAGGCGAGGACGTGGCGGTGTTCGCGCGCGGCCCGCAGGCGCACCTGGTTCACGGCGTGCAGGAG
CAGACCTTCATAGCGCACGTCATGGCCTTCGCCGCCTGCCTGGAGCCCTACACCGCCTGCGACCTGGCGC
CCCCCGCCGGCACCACCGACGCCGCGCACCCGGGTTCTAGAGGAAGCACCTCCGGCGATAACGATTACAA
GGATGATGATGATAAGGCCAGCGGCACCGGTCATCATCACCATCACCATTGAGTTTAAACCCGCTGATCA
GCCTCGACTGTGCCTTCTAAGGCCTGAGCTCGCTGATCAGCCTCGATCGAGGATCCAGACATGATAAGAT
ACATTGATGAGTTTGGACAAACCACAACTAGAATGCAGTGAAAAAAATGCTTTATTTGTGAAATTTGTGA
TGCTATTGCTTTATTTGTAACCATTATAAGCTGCAATAAACAAGTTAACAACAACAATTGCATTCATTTT
ATGTTTCAGGTTCAGGGGGAGGTGTGGGAGGTTTTTTAAAGCAAGTAAAACCTCTACAAATGTGGTATGG
CTGATTATGATCAGTCGACCTGCAGGCATGCAAGCTTGGCGTAATCATGGTCATAGCTGTTTCCTGTGTG
AAATTGTTATCCGCTCACAATTCCACACAACATACGAGCCGGAAGCATAAAGTGTAAAGCCTGGGGTGCC
TAATGAGTGAGCTAACTCACATTAATTGCGTTGCGCTCACTGCCCGCTTTCCAGTCGGGAAACCTGTCGT
GCCAGCTGCATTAATGAATCGGCCAACGCGCGGGGAGAGGCGGTTTGCGTATTGGGCGCTCTTCCGCTTC
CTCGCTCACTGACTCGCTGCGCTCGGTCGTTCGGCTGCGGCGAGCGGTATCAGCTCACTCAAAGGCGGTA
ATACGGTTATCCACAGAATCAGGGGATAACGCAGGAAAGAACATGTGAGCAAAAGGCCAGCAAAAGGCCA
GGAACCGTAAAAAGGCCGCGTTGCTGGCGTTTTTCCATAGGCTCCGCCCCCCTGACGAGCATCACAAAAA
TCGACGCTCAAGTCAGAGGTGGCGAAACCCGACAGGACTATAAAGATACCAGGCGTTTCCCCCTGGAAGC
TCCCTCGTGCGCTCTCCTGTTCCGACCCTGCCGCTTACCGGATACCTGTCCGCCTTTCTCCCTTCGGGAA
GCGTGGCGCTTTCTCATAGCTCACGCTGTAGGTATCTCAGTTCGGTGTAGGTCGTTCGCTCCAAGCTGGG
CTGTGTGCACGAACCCCCCGTTCAGCCCGACCGCTGCGCCTTATCCGGTAACTATCGTCTTGAGTCCAAC
CCGGTAAGACACGACTTATCGCCACTGGCAGCAGCCACTGGTAACAGGATTAGCAGAGCGAGGTATGTAG
GCGGTGCTACAGAGTTCTTGAAGTGGTGGCCTAACTACGGCTACACTAGAAGAACAGTATTTGGTATCTG
CGCTCTGCTGAAGCCAGTTACCTTCGGAAAAAGAGTTGGTAGCTCTTGATCCGGCAAACAAACCACCGCT
GGTAGCGGTGGTTTTTTTGTTTGCAAGCAGCAGATTACGCGCAGAAAAAAAGGATCTCAAGAAGATCCTT
TGATCTTTTCTACGGGGTCTGACGCTCAGTGGAACGAAAACTCACGTTAAGGGATTTTGGTCATGAGATT
ATCAAAAAGGATCTTCACCTAGATCCTTTTAAATTAAAAATGAAGTTTTAAATCAATCTAAAGTATATAT
GAGTAAACTTGGTCTGACAGTTACCAATGCTTAATCAGTGAGGCACCTATCTCAGCGATCTGTCTATTTC
GTTCATCCATAGTTGCCTGACTCCCCGTCGTGTAGATAACTACGATACGGGAGGGCTTACCATCTGGCCC
CAGTGCTGCAATGATACCGCGAGACCCACGCTCACCGGCTCCAGATTTATCAGCAATAAACCAGCCAGCC
GGAAGGGCCGAGCGCAGAAGTGGTCCTGCAACTTTATCCGCCTCCATCCAGTCTATTAATTGTTGCCGGG
AAGCTAGAGTAAGTAGTTCGCCAGTTAATAGTTTGCGCAACGTTGTTGCCATTGCTACAGGCATCGTGGT
GTCACGCTCGTCGTTTGGTATGGCTTCATTCAGCTCCGGTTCCCAACGATCAAGGCGAGTTACATGATCC
CCCATGTTGTGCAAAAAAGCGGTTAGCTCCTTCGGTCCTCCGATCGTTGTCAGAAGTAAGTTGGCCGCAG
TGTTATCACTCATGGTTATGGCAGCACTGCATAATTCTCTTACTGTCATGCCATCCGTAAGATGCTTTTC
TGTGACTGGTGAGTACTCAACCAAGTCATTCTGAGAATAGTGTATGCGGCGACCGAGTTGCTCTTGCCCG
GCGTCAATACGGGATAATACCGCGCCACATAGCAGAACTTTAAAAGTGCTCATCATTGGAAAACGTTCTT
CGGGGCGAAAACTCTCAAGGATCTTACCGCTGTTGAGATCCAGTTCGATGTAACCCACTCGTGCACCCAA
CTGATCTTCAGCATCTTTTACTTTCACCAGCGTTTCTGGGTGAGCAAAAACAGGAAGGCAAAATGCCGCA
AAAAAGGGAATAAGGGCGACACGGAAATGTTGAATACTCATACTCTTCCTTTTTCAATATTATTGAAGCA
TTTATCAGGGTTATTGTCTCATGAGCGGATACATATTTGAATGTATTTAGAAAAATAAACAAATAGGGGT
TCCGCGCACATTTCCCCGAAAAGTGCCACCTGACGTCTAAGAAACCATTATTATCATGACATTAACCTAT
AAAAATAGGCGTATCACGAGGCCCTTTCGTCTCGCGCGTTTCGGTGATGACGGTGAAAACCTCTGACACA
TGCAGCTCCCGGAGACGGTCACAGCTTGTCTGTAAGCGGATGCCGGGAGCAGACAAGCCCGTCAGGGCGC
GTCAGCGGGTGTTGGCGGGTGTCGGGGCTGGCTTAACTATGCGGCATCAGAGCAGATTGTACTGAGAGTG
CACCATATGCGGTGTGAAATACCGCACAGATGCGTAAGGAGAAAATACCGCATCAGGCGCCATTCGCCAT
TCAGGCTGCGCAACTGTTGGGAAGGGCGATCGGTGCGGGCCTCTTCGCTATTACGCCAGCTGGCGAAAGG
GGGATGTGCTGCAAGGCGATTAAGTTGGGTAACGCCAGGGTTTTCCCAGTCACGACGTT
